>Addgene plasmid #27339 | LeGO-C2 | addgene full sequence | sequence record 354663 | Addgene NGS Result
GTTCATCACGCGCTCCCACTTGAAGCCCTCGGGGAAGGACAGCTTCAAGTAGTCGGGGATGTCGGCGGGG
TGCTTCACGTAGGCCTTGGAGCCGTACATGAACTGAGGGGACAGGATGTCCCAGGCGAAGGGCAGGGGGC
CACCCTTGGTCACCTTCAGCTTGGCGGTCTGGGTGCCCTCGTAGGGGCGGCCCTCGCCCTCGCCCTCGAT
CTCGAACTCGTGGCCGTTCACGGAGCCCTCCATGTGCACCTTGAAGCGCATGAACTCCTTGATGATGGCC
ATGTTATCCTCCTCGCCCTTGCTCACCATGGTGGCGGGATCCGGGCGACTCAGTCAATCGGAGGACTGGC
GCGCCGAGTGAGGGGTTGTGAGCTCTTTTATAGAGCTCGGGAAGCAGAAGCGCGCGAACAGAAGCGAGAA
GCAGGCTGATTGGTTAATTCAAATAAGGCGCAGGGTCATTTCAGGTCCTTGGGGGAGCCTGGAAACATCT
GATGGGTCTTAAGAAACTGCTGAGGGTTGGGCCATATCTGGGGACCATCTGTTCTTGGCCTCGGGCCGGG
GCCGAAACTGCGGTGACCATCTGTTCTTGGCCCCGGGCCGGGGCCGAAACTGCTCACCGCAGATATCCTG
TTTGGCCCAACGTTAGCTATTTTCATGTACCCGCCCTTGATCTGAACTTCTCTATTCTTGGTTTGGTATT
TTTCCATGCCTTGCAAAATGGCGTTACTGCAGCTAGCTTGCCAAACCTACAGGTGGGGTCTTTCAGCGGC
CGCTTAAGCTTGGAACCCTTAATATAACTTCGTATAATGTATGCTATACGAAGTTATTAGGTCCCTCGAC
CTGCTGGAATCTCGTGAAGCGAGCTTATCGATACCGTCGACCTCGCTAGAGCGGGCCCGGTACTAACCAA
ACTGGATCTCTGCTGTCCCTGTAATAAACCCGAAAATTTTGAATTTTTGTAATTTGTTTTTGTAATTCTT
TAGTTTGTATGTCTGTTGCTATTATGTCTACTATTCTTTCCCCTGCACTGTACCCCCCAATCCCCCCTTT
TCTTTTAAAATTGTGGATGAATACTGCCATTTGTCTGCAGAATTGGCGCACGCAGTGCCGATCCGTTCAC
TAATCGAATGGATCTGTCTCTGTCTCTCTCTCCACCTTCTTCTTCTATTCCTTCGGGCCTGTCGGGTCCC
CTCGGGGTTGGGAGGTGGGTCTGAAACGATAATGGTGAATATCCCTGCCTAACTCTATTCACTATAGAAA
GTACAGCAAAAACTATTCTTAAACCTACCAAGCCTCCTACTATCATTATGAATAATTTTATATACCACAG
CCAATTTGTTATGTTAAACCAATTCCACAAACTTGCCCATTTATCTAATTCCAATAATTCTTGTTCATTC
TTTTCTTGCTGGTTTTGCGATTCTTCAATTAAGGAGTGTATTAAGCTTGTGTAATTGTTAATTTCTCTGT
CCCACTCCATCCAGGTCGTGTGATTCCAAATCTGTTCCAGAGATTTATTACTCCAACTAGCATTCCAAGG
CACAGCAGTGGTGCAAATGAGTTTTCCAGAGCAACCCCAAATCCCCAGGAGCTGTTGATCCTTTAGGTAT
CTTTCCACAGCCAGGATTCTTGCCTGGAGCTGCTTGATGCCCCAGACTGTGAGTTGCAACAGATGCTGTT
GCGCCTCAATAGCCCTCAGCAAATTGTTCTGCTGCTGCACTATACCAGACAATAATTGTCTGGCCTGTAC
CGTCAGCGTCATTGACGCTGCGCCCATAGTGCTTCCTGCTGCTCCCAAGAACCCAAGGAACAAAGCTCCT
ATTCCCACTGCTCTTTTTTCTCTCTGCACCACTCTTCTCTTTGCCTTGGTGGGTGCTACTCCTAATGGTT
CAATTTTTACTACTTTATATTTATATAATTCACTTCTCCAATTGTCCCTCATATCTCCTCCTCCAGGTCT
GAAGATCAGCGGCCGGCCGCTTGCTGTGCGGTGGTCTTACTTTTGTTTTGCTCTTCCTCTATCTTGTCTA
AAGCTTCCTTGGTGTCTTTTATCTCTATCCTTTGATGCACACAATAGAGGGTTGCTACTGTATTATATAA
TGATCTAAGTTCTTCTGATCCTGTCTGAAGGGATGGTTGTAGCTGTCCCAGTATTTGTCTACAGCCTTCT
GATGTTTCTAACAGGCCAGGATTAACTGCGAATCGTTCTAGCTCCCTGCTTGCCCATACTATATGTTTTA
ATTTATATTTTTTCTTTCCCCCTGGCCTTAACCGAATTTTTTCCCATCGCGATCTAATTCTCCCCCGCTT
AATACTGACGCTCTCGCACCCATCTCTCTCCTTCTAGCCTCCGCTAGTCAAAATTTTTGGCGTACTCACC
AGTCGCCGCCCCTCGCCTCTTGCCGTGCGCGCTTCAGCAAGCCGAGTCCTGCGTCGAGAGAGCTCCTCTG
GTTTCCCTTTCGCTTTCAAGTCCCTGTTCGGGCGCCACTGCTAGAGATTTTCCACACTGACTAAAAGGGT
CTGAGGGATCTCTAGTTACCAGAGTCACACAACAGACGGGCACACACTACTTGAAGCACTCAAGGCAAGC
TTTATTGAGGCTTAAGCAGTGGGTTCCCTAGTTAGCCAGAGAGCTCCCAGGCTCAGATCTGGTCTAACCA
GAGAGACCCAGTACAGGCAAAACGCGCTGCTTATATAGACCTCCCACCGTACACGCCTACCGCCCATTTG
CGTCAATGGGGCGGAGTTGTTACGACATTTTGGAAAGTCCCGTTGATTTTGGTGCCAAAACAAACTCCCA
TTGACGTCAATGGGGTGGAGACTTGGAAATCCCCGTGAGTCAAACCGCTATCCACGCCCATTGATGTACT
GCCAAAACCGCATCACCATGGTAATAGCGATGACTAATACGTAGATGTACTGCCAAGTAGGAAAGTCCCA
TAAGGTCATGTACTGGGCATAATGCCAGGCGGGCCATTTACCGTCATTGACGTCAATAGGGGGCGTACTT
GGCATATGATACACTTGATGTACTGCCAAGTGGGCAGTTTACCGTAAATACTCCACCCATTGACGTCAAT
GGAAAGTCCCTATTGGCGTTACTATGGGAACATACGTCATTATTGACGTCAATGGGCGGGGGTCGTTGGG
CGGTCAGCCAGGCGGGCCATTTACCGTAAGTTATGTAACGCGGAACTCCATATATGGGCTATGAACTAAT
GACCCCGTAATTGATTACTATTAATAACTAGTCAATAATCAATGTCAACGCGTATATCTGGCCCGTACAT
CGCGAAGCAGCGCAAAACGCCTAACCCTAAGCAGATTCTTCATGCAATTGTCGGTCAAGCCTTGCCTTGT
TGTAGCTTAAATTTTGCTCGCGCACTACTCAGCGACCTCCAACACACAAGCAGGGAGCAGATACTGGCTT
AACTATGCGGCATCAGAGCAGATTGTACTGAGAGTGCACCATAGGGGATCGGGAGATCTCCCGATCCGTC
GACGTCAGGTGGCACTTTTCGGGGAAATGTGCGCGGAACCCCTATTTGTTTATTTTTCTAAATACATTCA
AATATGTATCCGCTCATGAGACAATAACCCTGATAAATGCTTCAATAATATTGAAAAAGGAAGAGTATGA
GTATTCAACATTTCCGTGTCGCCCTTATTCCCTTTTTTGCGGCATTTTGCCTTCCTGTTTTTGCTCACCC
AGAAACGCTGGTGAAAGTAAAAGATGCTGAAGATCAGTTGGGTGCACGAGTGGGTTACATCGAACTGGAT
CTCAACAGCGGTAAGATCCTTGAGAGTTTTCGCCCCGAAGAACGTTTTCCAATGATGAGCACTTTTAAAG
TTCTGCTATGTGGCGCGGTATTATCCCGTATTGACGCCGGGCAAGAGCAACTCGGTCGCCGCATACACTA
TTCTCAGAATGACTTGGTTGAGTACTCACCAGTCACAGAAAAGCATCTTACGGATGGCATGACAGTAAGA
GAATTATGCAGTGCTGCCATAACCATGAGTGATAACACTGCGGCCAACTTACTTCTGACAACGATCGGAG
GACCGAAGGAGCTAACCGCTTTTTTGCACAACATGGGGGATCATGTAACTCGCCTTGATCGTTGGGAACC
GGAGCTGAATGAAGCCATACCAAACGACGAGCGTGACACCACGATGCCTGTAGCAATGGCAACAACGTTG
CGCAAACTATTAACTGGCGAACTACTTACTCTAGCTTCCCGGCAACAATTAATAGACTGGATGGAGGCGG
ATAAAGTTGCAGGACCACTTCTGCGCTCGGCCCTTCCGGCTGGCTGGTTTATTGCTGATAAATCTGGAGC
CGGTGAGCGTGGGTCTCGCGGTATCATTGCAGCACTGGGGCCAGATGGTAAGCCCTCCCGTATCGTAGTT
ATCTACACGACGGGGAGTCAGGCAACTATGGATGAACGAAATAGACAGATCGCTGAGATAGGTGCCTCAC
TGATTAAGCATTGGTAACTGTCAGACCAAGTTTACTCATATATACTTTAGATTGATTTAAAACTTCATTT
TTAATTTAAAAGGATCTAGGTGAAGATCCTTTTTGATAATCTCATGACCAAAATCCCTTAACGTGAGTTT
TCGTTCCACTGAGCGTCAGACCCCGTAGAAAAGATCAAAGGATCTTCTTGAGATCCTTTTTTTCTGCGCG
TAATCTGCTGCTTGCAAACAAAAAAACCACCGCTACCAGCGGTGGTTTGTTTGCCGGATCAAGAGCTACC
AACTCTTTTTCCGAAGGTAACTGGCTTCAGCAGAGCGCAGATACCAAATACTGTTCTTCTAGTGTAGCCG
TAGTTAGGCCACCACTTCAAGAACTCTGTAGCACCGCCTACATACCTCGCTCTGCTAATCCTGTTACCAG
TGGCTGCTGCCAGTGGCGATAAGTCGTGTCTTACCGGGTTGGACTCAAGACGATAGTTACCGGATAAGGC
GCAGCGGTCGGGCTGAACGGGGGGTTCGTGCACACAGCCCAGCTTGGAGCGAACGACCTACACCGAACTG
AGATACCTACAGCGTGAGCTATGAGAAAGCGCCACGCTTCCCGAAGGGAGAAAGGCGGACAGGTATCCGG
TAAGCGGCAGGGTCGGAACAGGAGAGCGCACGAGGGAGCTTCCAGGGGGAAACGCCTGGTATCTTTATAG
TCCTGTCGGGTTTCGCCACCTCTGACTTGAGCGTCGATTTTTGTGATGCTCGTCAGGGGGGCGGAGCCTA
TGGAAAAACGCCAGCAACGCGGCCTTTTTACGGTTCCTGGCCTTTTGCTGGCCTTTTGCTCACATGCTGC
TAGAGATTTTCCACACTGACTAAAAGGGTCTGAGGGATCTCTAGTTACCAGAGTCACACAACAGACGGGC
ACACACTACTTGAAGCACTCAAGGCAAGCTTTATTGAGGCTTAAGCAGTGGGTTCCCTAGTTAGCCAGAG
AGCTCCCAGGCTCAGATCTGGTCTAACCAGAGAGACCCAGTACAGTCCGGATGCAGCTCTCGGGCCATGT
GATGAAATGCTAGGCGGCTGTCAAACCTCCACTCTAATACTTCTCTCTCCGGGTCATCCATCCCATGCAG
GCTCACAGGGTGTAACAAGCGGGTGTTCTCTCCTTCATTGGCTTCTTCTACCTTCTCTTGCTCAACTGGT
ACTAGCTTGTAGCACCATCCAAAGGTCAGTGGATATCTGATCCCTGGCCCTGGTGTGTAGTTCTGCCAAT
CAGGGAAGTAGCCTTGTGTGTGGTAGATCCACAGATCAAGGATATCTTGTCTTCGTTGGGAGTGAATTAG
CCCTTCCAGTCCCCCCTTTTCTTTTAAAAAGTGGCTAAGATCTACAGCTGCCTTGTAAGTCATTGGTCTT
AAAGGTACCTGAGGTGTGACTGGAAAACCCACCTCCTCCTCCTCTTGTGCTTCTAGCCAGGCACAATCAG
CATTGGTAGCTGCTGTATTGCTACTTGTGATTGCTCCATGTTTTTCTAGGTCTCGATCGAGGTCGACGGT
ATCGATGCGGGGAGGCGGCCCAAAGGGAGATCCGACTCGTCTGAGGGCGAAGGCGAAGACGCGGAAGAGG
CCGCAGAGCCGGCAGCAGGCCGCGGGAAGGAAGGTCCGCTGGATTGAGGGCCGAAGGGACGTAGCAGAAG
GACGTCCCGCGCAGAATCCAGGTGGCAACACAGGCGAGCAGCCAAGGAAAGGACGATGATTTCCCCGACA
ACACCACGGAATTGTCAGTGCCCAACAGCCGAGCCCCTGTCCAGCAGCGGGCAAGGCAGGCGGCGATGAG
TTCCGCCGTGGCAATAGGGAGGGGGAAAGCGAAAGTCCCGGAAAGGAGCTGACAGGTGGTGGCAATGCCC
CAACCAGTGGGGGTTGCGTCAGCAAACACAGTGCACACCACGCCACGTTGCCTGACAACGGGCCACAACT
CCTCATAAAGAGACAGCAACCAGGATTTATACAAGGAGGAGAAAATGAAAGCCATACGGGAAGCAATAGC
ATGATACAAAGGCATTAAAGCAGCGTATCCACATAGCGTAAAAGGAGCAACATAGTTAAGAATACCAGTC
AATCTTTCACAAATTTTGTAATCCAGAGGTTGATTATCGATAAGCTTGATATCGAATTGTACCTAGTGGA
ACCGGAACCCTTAAACATGTATAACTTCGTATAATGTATGCTATACGAAGTTATTAGGTCCCTCGACGAA
TTCTTACTTGTACAGCTCGTCCATGCCGCCGGTGGAGTGGCGGCCCTCGGCGCGTTCGTACTGTTCCACG
ATGGTGTAGTCCTCGTTGTGGGAGGTGATGTCCAACTTGATGTTGACGTTGTAGGCGCCGGGCAGCTGCA
CGGGCTTCTTGGCCTTGTAGGTGGTCTTGACCTCAGCGTCGTAGTGGCCGCCGTCCTTCAGCTTCAGCCT
CTGCTTGATCTCGCCCTTCAGGGCGCCGTCCTCGGGGTACATCCGCTCGGAGGAGGCCTCCCAGCCCATG
GTCTTCTTCTGCATTACGGGGCCGTCGGAGGGGAAGTTGGTGCCGCGCAGCTTCACCTTGTAGATGAACT
CGCCGTCCTGCAGGGAGGAGTCCTGGGTCACGGTCACCACGCCGCCGTCCTCGAA
Features (pLannotate 1.2.2; 22 found; start..end, strand, type, name):
    321..727     -  promoter       SFFV promoter: spleen focus-forming virus long terminal repeat (LTR) promoter
    794..827     -  protein_bind   loxP: Cre-mediated recombination occurs in the 8-bp core sequence (GCATACAT). Cre recombinase
    862..885     +  misc_feature   MCS (fragment): pBluescript multiple cloning site
    943..1060    -  misc_feature   cPPT/CTS: central polypurine tract and central termination sequence of HIV-1
   1110..1210    -  CDS            Rev (fragment): human immunodeficiency virus 1 (HIV-1) Rev protein; rev; enhances nuclear export of unspliced and incompletely spliced viral mRNAs
   1587..1820    -  misc_feature   RRE: The Rev response element (RRE) of HIV-1 allows for Rev-dependent mRNA export from the nucleus to the cytoplasm.
   1995..2333    -  CDS            HIV-1 gag (fragment): gag protein from human immunodeficiency virus 1; gag
   2317..2442    -  misc_feature   HIV-1 Ψ: packaging signal of human immunodeficiency virus type 1
   2489..2669    -  LTR            5' LTR (truncated): truncated 5' long terminal repeat (LTR) from HIV-1
   2687..2886    -  promoter       CMV promoter: human cytomegalovirus (CMV) immediate early promoter
   2887..3266    -  enhancer       CMV enhancer: human cytomegalovirus immediate early enhancer
   3421..3473    +  misc_feature   bom (fragment): basis of mobility region from pBR322
   3532..3636    +  promoter       AmpR promoter: bla
   3637..4497    +  CDS            AmpR: β-lactamase; bla; confers resistance to ampicillin, carbenicillin, and related antibiotics
   4668..5256    +  rep_origin     ori: high-copy-number ColE1/pMB1/pBR322/pUC origin of replication
   5318..5498    -  LTR            5' LTR (truncated): truncated 5' long terminal repeat (LTR) from HIV-1
   5505..6005    -  CDS            nef (fragment): NEF_HV1LA - Experimental evidence at protein level: Swiss-Prot protein existence level 1. Extracellular Nef protein targets CD4(+) T-lymphocytes for apoptosis by interacting with CXCR4 surface receptors. From Human immunodeficiency virus type 1 group M subtype B (isolate Lai) (HIV-1).
   6007..6026    -  misc_feature   MCS (fragment): pBluescript multiple cloning site
   6027..6615    -  misc_feature   WPRE: woodchuck hepatitis virus posttranscriptional regulatory element
   6615..6638    -  misc_feature   MCS (fragment): pBluescript multiple cloning site
   6671..6704    -  protein_bind   loxP: Cre-mediated recombination occurs in the 8-bp core sequence (GCATACAT). Cre recombinase
   6727..309     -  CDS            mCherry (across the origin): mCherry is a basic (constitutively fluorescent) red fluorescent protein published in 2004, derived from Discosoma sp.. It is reported to be a very rapidly-maturing monomer with low acid sensitivity.
