[The description below was written by a language model from this plasmid's Addgene catalogue record and pLannotate feature annotations shown in this document.]
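Description:
LeGO-C2 is an HIV-1-derived, third-generation lentiviral vector from the LeGO ("lentiviral gene ontology") series, built on a derivative of the pLentiLox3.7 backbone and intended for stable fluorescent marking of mammalian cells. In bacteria it is maintained as a high-copy plasmid through a ColE1/pUC-type origin and selected with ampicillin via the β-lactamase gene.

The viral genome is transcribed in packaging cells from a CMV enhancer/promoter fused to a truncated 5' LTR, which makes genomic RNA production independent of Tat. Downstream lie the HIV-1 Ψ packaging signal with an adjoining gag fragment, the Rev response element for Rev-dependent nuclear export of the unspliced RNA, and the cPPT/CTS element, which aids nuclear import of the reverse-transcribed genome. The payload is an internal spleen focus-forming virus (SFFV) LTR promoter driving the monomeric red fluorescent protein mCherry, cloned between BamHI and EcoRI sites that remain intact. A WPRE follows to enhance transcript stability and expression, and the cassette ends with a second truncated LTR element next to a residual nef fragment, corresponding to the 3' LTR.

Two loxP sites are annotated, one upstream of the SFFV promoter and one just after mCherry. This flanking arrangement suggests that the marker cassette could be removed by Cre recombinase, although the record does not describe that use. The plasmid carries no viral structural or enzymatic genes, so particle production requires co-transfection with second- or third-generation packaging plasmids plus an envelope plasmid such as one expressing VSV-G. The feature table covers the full 7,125-nt sequence, consistent with the catalogued backbone and insert sizes.
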