Addgene plasmid #27339: LeGO-C2
Depositing lab: Boris Fehse. Depositing organization: Universitaetsklinikum Hamburg-Eppendorf. Publication: A multicolor panel of novel lentiviral "gene ontology" (LeGO) vectors for functional gene analysis. Weber K, Bartsch U, Stocking C, Fehse B. Mol Ther. 2008 Apr . 16(4):698-706. 10.1038/mt.2008.6 PubMed 18362927.
Backbone
  Vector backbone: LeGO
  Backbone size w/o insert (bp): 6417
  Vector type: Mammalian Expression, Lentiviral
Growth in bacteria
  Bacterial resistance: Ampicillin, 100 μg/mL
  Growth temperature: 37°C
  Growth strain: Stbl3
  Growth instructions: Any (like TOP10, XL10-Gold or Stbl)
  Copy number: High Copy
Gene/Insert
  Gene/Insert name: SFFV promoter, mCherry
  Insert size (bp): 711
  Cloning method: Restriction Enzyme; 5′ cloning site BamHI (not destroyed); 3′ cloning site EcoRI (not destroyed)
  Sequencing primers: 5′ GAGCTCACAACCCCTCACTC
Resource information
  A portion of this plasmid was derived from a plasmid made by: The mCherry cDNA is from the Tsien lab (http://www.tsienlab.ucsd.edu). The lenti backbone is a derivative of pLentiLox3.7 developed at the MIT (http://web.mit.edu/jacks-lab/protocols/pll37.htm).
Terms and licenses: Academic/Nonprofit Terms; Industry Terms: Not Available to Industry
Depositor comments: HIV-1 derived third generation lentiviral vector for stable cell marking. Use second generation (like psPAX2) or third generation (like pMDLg/pRRE + pRSV-Rev) systems for packaging in addition to a VSV-G expressing plasmid (or another envelope protein). Please visit the LeGO-Vector home page for more information: http://www.LentiGO-Vectors.de
How to cite: LeGO-C2 was a gift from Boris Fehse (Addgene plasmid # 27339 ; http://n2t.net/addgene:27339 ; RRID:Addgene_27339)
